Addgene plasmid #142931: TFORF2343
Purpose: Lentiviral vector for overexpressing transcription factor ORFs with unique 24-bp barcodes. Barcodes facilitate identification of transcription factors in pooled screens.
Depositing lab: Feng Zhang. Depositing organization: Broad Institute. Publication: A transcription factor atlas of directed differentiation. Joung J, Ma S, Tay T, Geiger-Schuller KR, Kirchgatterer PC, Verdine VK, Guo B, Arias-Garcia MA, Allen WE, Singh A, Kuksenko O, Abudayyeh OO, Gootenberg JS, Fu Z, Macrae RK, Buenrostro JD, Regev A, Zhang F. Cell. 2023 Jan 5;186(1):209-229.e26. doi: 10.1016/j.cell.2022.11.026. PubMed 36608654.
Backbone
  Vector backbone: pLX_TRC317
  Backbone manufacturer: Broad Institute Genetic Perturbation Platform
  Backbone size w/o insert (bp): 8264
  Vector type: Mammalian Expression, Lentiviral
  Selectable markers: Puromycin
Growth in bacteria
  Bacterial resistance: Ampicillin, 100 μg/mL
  Growth temperature: 30°C
  Growth strain: NEB Stable
  Copy number: High Copy
Gene/Insert
  Gene/Insert name: MITF
  Species: H. sapiens (human)
  Insert size (bp): 1682
  Entrez Gene: MITF (a.k.a. CMM8, COMMAD, MI, MITF-A, WS2, WS2A, bHLHe32)
  Promoter: EF1a
  Cloning method: Unknown
  Sequencing primers: 5′ GGGTGGAGACTGAAGTTAGGCCAG; 3′ CACATAGCGTAAAAGGAGCAACATAG
Terms and licenses: Academic/Nonprofit Terms; Industry Terms: Not Available to Industry
Depositor comments: XM_005264754,ENST00000448226 . The transcription factor ORF portion of this plasmid was synthesized by Genewiz. Please test multiple small colonies in case of plasmid recombination. To make this collection available in a timely manner, a portion of this collection was not fully sequenced by Addgene. If an Addgene verified full plasmid sequence is not available, please contact us prior to placing an order to request the full sequence.
How to cite: TFORF2343 was a gift from Feng Zhang (Addgene plasmid # 142931 ; http://n2t.net/addgene:142931 ; RRID:Addgene_142931)
