[The description below was written by a language model from this plasmid's Addgene catalogue record and pLannotate feature annotations shown in this document.]
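Description:
TFORF2343 is a lentiviral mammalian expression plasmid built on the pLX_TRC317 backbone from the Broad Institute Genetic Perturbation Platform. It carries the human transcription factor MITF as a synthesized open reading frame. It belongs to a barcoded transcription factor ORF collection in which each construct has a unique 24-bp barcode, so that the overexpressed factor can be identified by sequencing in pooled screens. The barcode is not annotated as a separate feature. The catalogued insert is somewhat longer than the annotated MITF coding sequence, so it presumably includes flanking sequence. In bacteria the plasmid is maintained by a high-copy ColE1/pUC-type origin with ampicillin resistance (AmpR), and an f1 origin is also present. The depositor notes a risk of recombination, as is common for LTR-containing vectors.

The viral cassette follows a third-generation, self-inactivating design. An RSV promoter fused to a truncated HIV-1 5' LTR drives genomic RNA production in packaging cells. It is followed by the Ψ packaging signal with a gag fragment, the RRE for Rev-dependent nuclear export, and a cPPT/CTS, and the cassette ends in a ΔU3 3' LTR with a downstream SV40 polyadenylation signal. Within the transferred region, an SV40 early promoter/origin segment drives the puromycin N-acetyltransferase gene for selection of transduced cells. The human EF-1α promoter constitutively drives the MITF ORF, and a WPRE downstream enhances transcript stability and expression. Short annotated fragments such as U6 promoter, small t antigen, lacZα and lacI appear to be backbone remnants or primer-landing sequences rather than functional units.

MITF is a bHLH-type factor that binds M-box and E-box motifs and regulates melanocyte differentiation genes. The construct is intended for stable MITF overexpression, alone or in pooled directed-differentiation screens.
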