Features (pLannotate 1.2.2; 31 found; start..end, strand, type, name):
      5..231     +  promoter       RSV promoter: Rous sarcoma virus enhancer/promoter
    232..412     +  LTR            5' LTR (truncated): truncated 5' long terminal repeat (LTR) from HIV-1
    459..584     +  misc_feature   HIV-1 Ψ: packaging signal of human immunodeficiency virus type 1
    568..931     +  CDS            HIV-1 gag (fragment): gag protein from human immunodeficiency virus 1; gag
   1077..1310    +  misc_feature   RRE: The Rev response element (RRE) of HIV-1 allows for Rev-dependent mRNA export from the nucleus to the cytoplasm.
   1687..1713    +  CDS            Rev (fragment): human immunodeficiency virus 1 (HIV-1) Rev protein; rev; enhances nuclear export of unspliced and incompletely spliced viral mRNAs
   1720..1743    +  promoter       SV40 promoter (fragment): SV40 early promoter
   1744..1815    +  promoter       SV40 promoter (fragment): SV40 enhancer and early promoter
   1839..1974    +  rep_origin     SV40 ori: SV40 origin of replication
   2020..2616    +  CDS            PuroR (fragment): puromycin N-acetyltransferase; pac from Streptomyces; confers resistance to puromycin
   2665..2782    +  misc_feature   cPPT/CTS: central polypurine tract and central termination sequence of HIV-1
   2847..2913    +  CDS            small t antigen (fragment): SV40 (simian virus 40) small t antigen
   2920..4098    +  promoter       EF-1α promoter: strong constitutive promoter for human elongation factor EF-1α
   4115..5692    +  CDS            MITF: MITF_HUMAN - Also known as BHLHE32. Experimental evidence at protein level: Swiss-Prot protein existence level 1. Transcription factor that regulates the expression of genes with essential roles in cell differentiation, proliferation and survival. Binds to M-boxes (5'-TCATGTG-3') and symmetrical DNA sequences (E-boxes) (5'-CACGTG-3') found in the promoters of target genes, such as BCL2 and tyrosinase (TYR). Plays an important role in melanocyte development by regulating the expression of tyrosinase (TYR) and tyrosinase-related protein 1 (TYRP1). Plays a critical role in the differentiation of
   5708..5761    +  promoter       U6 promoter (fragment): RNA polymerase III promoter for human U6 snRNA
   5803..6391    +  misc_feature   WPRE: woodchuck hepatitis virus posttranscriptional regulatory element
   6442..6461    +  misc_feature   cPPT/CTS (fragment): central polypurine tract and central termination sequence of HIV-1
   6463..6696    +  LTR            3' LTR (ΔU3): self-inactivating 3' long terminal repeat (LTR) from HIV-1
   6774..6895    +  polyA_signal   SV40 poly(A) signal: SV40 polyadenylation signal
   6935..7070    +  rep_origin     SV40 ori: SV40 origin of replication
   7091..7109    -  promoter       T7 promoter: promoter for bacteriophage T7 RNA polymerase
   7117..7272    +  CDS            lacZα (fragment): LacZα fragment of β-galactosidase; lacZ fragment
   7277..7705    +  rep_origin     f1 ori (sequence partly withheld): f1 bacteriophage origin of replication; arrow indicates direction of (+) strand synthesis
   7758..7862    +  promoter       AmpR promoter: bla
   7863..8723    +  CDS            AmpR: β-lactamase; bla; confers resistance to ampicillin, carbenicillin, and related antibiotics
   8894..9482    +  rep_origin     ori: high-copy-number ColE1/pMB1/pBR322/pUC origin of replication
   9665..9757    +  CDS            lacI (fragment): lac repressor; lacI; The lac repressor binds to the lac operator to inhibit transcription in E. coli. This inhibition can be relieved by adding lactose or isopropyl-β-D-thiogalactopyranoside (IPTG).
   9770..9791    +  protein_bind   CAP binding site: CAP binding activates transcription in the presence of cAMP. E. coli catabolite activator protein
   9806..9836    +  promoter       lac promoter: promoter for the E. coli lac operon
   9844..9860    +  protein_bind   lac operator: The lac repressor binds to the lac operator to inhibit transcription in E. coli. This inhibition can be relieved by adding lactose or isopropyl-β-D-thiogalactopyranoside (IPTG). lac repressor encoded by lacI
   9905..9923    +  promoter       T3 promoter: promoter for bacteriophage T3 RNA polymerase
>Addgene plasmid #142931 | TFORF2343 | addgene full sequence | sequence record 462915 | Addgene NGS Result
TTAATGTAGTCTTATGCAATACTCTTGTAGTCTTGCAACATGGTAACGATGAGTTAGCAACATGCCTTAC
AAGGAGAGAAAAAGCACCGTGCATGCCGATTGGTGGAAGTAAGGTGGTACGATCGTGCCTTATTAGGAAG
GCAACAGACGGGTCTGACATGGATTGGACGAACCACTGAATTGCCGCATTGCAGAGATATTGTATTTAAG
TGCCTAGCTCGATACATAAACGGGTCTCTCTGGTTAGACCAGATCTGAGCCTGGGAGCTCTCTGGCTAAC
TAGGGAACCCACTGCTTAAGCCTCAATAAAGCTTGCCTTGAGTGCTTCAAGTAGTGTGTGCCCGTCTGTT
GTGTGACTCTGGTAACTAGAGATCCCTCAGACCCTTTTAGTCAGTGTGGAAAATCTCTAGCAGTGGCGCC
CGAACAGGGACTTGAAAGCGAAAGGGAAACCAGAGGAGCTCTCTCGACGCAGGACTCGGCTTGCTGAAGC
GCGCACGGCAAGAGGCGAGGGGCGGCGACTGGTGAGTACGCCAAAAATTTTGACTAGCGGAGGCTAGAAG
GAGAGAGATGGGTGCGAGAGCGTCAGTATTAAGCGGGGGAGAATTAGATCGCGATGGGAAAAAATTCGGT
TAAGGCCAGGGGGAAAGAAAAAATATAAATTAAAACATATAGTATGGGCAAGCAGGGAGCTAGAACGATT
CGCAGTTAATCCTGGCCTGTTAGAAACATCAGAAGGCTGTAGACAAATACTGGGACAGCTACAACCATCC
CTTCAGACAGGATCAGAAGAACTTAGATCATTATATAATACAGTAGCAACCCTCTATTGTGTGCATCAAA
GGATAGAGATAAAAGACACCAAGGAAGCTTTAGACAAGATAGAGGAAGAGCAAAACAAAAGTAAGACCAC
CGCACAGCAAGCGGCCGCTGATCTTCAGACCTGGAGGAGGAGATATGAGGGACAATTGGAGAAGTGAATT
ATATAAATATAAAGTAGTAAAAATTGAACCATTAGGAGTAGCACCCACCAAGGCAAAGAGAAGAGTGGTG
CAGAGAGAAAAAAGAGCAGTGGGAATAGGAGCTTTGTTCCTTGGGTTCTTGGGAGCAGCAGGAAGCACTA
TGGGCGCAGCGTCAATGACGCTGACGGTACAGGCCAGACAATTATTGTCTGGTATAGTGCAGCAGCAGAA
CAATTTGCTGAGGGCTATTGAGGCGCAACAGCATCTGTTGCAACTCACAGTCTGGGGCATCAAGCAGCTC
CAGGCAAGAATCCTGGCTGTGGAAAGATACCTAAAGGATCAACAGCTCCTGGGGATTTGGGGTTGCTCTG
GAAAACTCATTTGCACCACTGCTGTGCCTTGGAATGCTAGTTGGAGTAATAAATCTCTGGAACAGATTTG
GAATCACACGACCTGGATGGAGTGGGACAGAGAAATTAACAATTACACAAGCTTAATACACTCCTTAATT
GAAGAATCGCAAAACCAGCAAGAAAAGAATGAACAAGAATTATTGGAATTAGATAAATGGGCAAGTTTGT
GGAATTGGTTTAACATAACAAATTGGCTGTGGTATATAAAATTATTCATAATGATAGTAGGAGGCTTGGT
AGGTTTAAGAATAGTTTTTGCTGTACTTTCTATAGTGAATAGAGTTAGGCAGGGATATTCACCATTATCG
TTTCAGACCCACCTCCCAACCCCGAGGGGACCCATGCATTGCATCTCAATTAGTCAGCAACCAGGTGTGG
AAAGTCCCCAGGCTCCCCAGCAGGCAGAAGTATGCAAAGCATGCGTCTCAATTAGTCAGCAACCATAGTC
CCGCCCCTAACTCCGCCCATCCCGCCCCTAACTCCGCCCAGTTCCGCCCATTCTCCGCCCCATGGCTGAC
TAATTTTTTTTATTTATGCAGAGGCCGAGGCCGCCTCGGCCTCTGAGCTATTCCAGAAGTAGTGAGGAGG
CTTTTTTGGAGGCCTAGGCTTTTGCAAAAAGCTTTCTAGAGGTACCACCGGAGCTTACCATGACCGAGTA
CAAGCCCACGGTGCGCCTCGCCACCCGCGACGACGTCCCCAGGGCCGTACGCACCCTCGCCGCCGCGTTC
GCCGACTACCCCGCCACGCGCCACACCGTCGATCCGGACCGCCACATCGAGCGGGTCACCGAGCTGCAAG
AACTCTTCCTCACGCGCGTCGGGCTCGACATCGGCAAGGTGTGGGTCGCGGACGACGGCGCCGCCGTGGC
GGTCTGGACCACGCCGGAGAGCGTCGAAGCGGGGGCGGTGTTCGCCGAGATCGGCCCGCGCATGGCCGAG
TTGAGCGGTTCCCGGCTGGCCGCGCAGCAACAGATGGAAGGCCTCCTGGCGCCGCACCGGCCCAAGGAGC
CCGCGTGGTTCCTGGCCACCGTCGGCGTCTCGCCCGACCACCAGGGCAAGGGTCTGGGCAGCGCCGTCGT
GCTCCCCGGAGTGGAGGCGGCCGAGCGCGCCGGGGTGCCCGCCTTCCTGGAGACCTCCGCGCCCCGCAAC
CTCCCCTTCTACGAGCGGCTCGGCTTCACCGTCACCGCCGACGTCGAGGTGCCCGAAGGACCGCGCACCT
GGTGCATGACCCGCAAGCCCGGTGCCAGTTAACGAATTCTAGATCTTGAGACAAATGGCAGTATTCATCC
ACAATTTTAAAAGAAAAGGGGGGATTGGGGGGTACAGTGCAGGGGAAAGAATAGTAGACATAATAGCAAC
AGACATACAAACTAAAGAATTACAAAAACAAATTACAAAAATTCAAAATTTTCGGGTTTATTACAGGGAC
AGCAGAGATCCACTTTGGCGCCGGCTCGAGGCCTGCAGGTGCAAAGATGGATAAAGTTTTAAACAGAGAG
GAATCTTTGCAGCTAATGGACCTTCTAGGTCTTGAAAGGAGTGGGAATTGGCTCCGGTGCCCGTCAGTGG
GCAGAGCGCACATCGCCCACAGTCCCCGAGAAGTTGGGGGGAGGGGTCGGCAATTGAACCGGTGCCTAGA
GAAGGTGGCGCGGGGTAAACTGGGAAAGTGATGTCGTGTACTGGCTCCGCCTTTTTCCCGAGGGTGGGGG
AGAACCGTATATAAGTGCAGTAGTCGCCGTGAACGTTCTTTTTCGCAACGGGTTTGCCGCCAGAACACAG
GTAAGTGCCGTGTGTGGTTCCCGCGGGCCTGGCCTCTTTACGGGTTATGGCCCTTGCGTGCCTTGAATTA
CTTCCACCTGGCTGCAGTACGTGATTCTTGATCCCGAGCTTCGGGTTGGAAGTGGGTGGGAGAGTTCGAG
GCCTTGCGCTTAAGGAGCCCCTTCGCCTCGTGCTTGAGTTGAGGCCTGGCCTGGGCGCTGGGGCCGCCGC
GTGCGAATCTGGTGGCACCTTCGCGCCTGTCTCGCTGCTTTCGATAAGTCTCTAGCCATTTAAAATTTTT
GATGACCTGCTGCGACGCTTTTTTTCTGGCAAGATAGTCTTGTAAATGCGGGCCAAGATCTGCACACTGG
TATTTCGGTTTTTGGGGCCGCGGGCGGCGACGGGGCCCGTGCGTCCCAGCGCACATGTTCGGCGAGGCGG
GGCCTGCGAGCGCGGCCACCGAGAATCGGACGGGGGTAGTCTCAAGCTGGCCGGCCTGCTCTGGTGCCTG
GCCTCGCGCCGCCGTGTATCGCCCCGCCCTGGGCGGCAAGGCTGGCCCGGTCGGCACCAGTTGCGTGAGC
GGAAAGATGGCCGCTTCCCGGCCCTGCTGCAGGGAGCTCAAAATGGAGGACGCGGCGCTCGGGAGAGCGG
GCGGGTGAGTCACCCACACAAAGGAAAAGGGCCTTTCCGTCCTCAGCCGTCGCTTCATGTGACTCCACGG
AGTACCGGGCGCCGTCCAGGCACCTCGATTAGTTCTCGAGCTTTTGGAGTACGTCGTCTTTAGGTTGGGG
GGAGGGGTTTTATGCGATGGAGTTTCCCCACACTGAGTGGGTGGAGACTGAAGTTAGGCCAGCTTGGCAC
TTGATGTAATTCTCCTTGGAATTTGCCCTTTTTGAGTTTGGATCTTGGTTCATTCTCAAGCCTCAGACAG
TGGTTCAAAGTTTTTTTCTTCCATTTCAGGTGTCGTGAGGCTAGCACCGCCACCATGCAGTCCGAATCGG
GGATCGTGCCGGATTTCGAAGTCGGGGAGGAGTTTCATGAAGAGCCCAAAACCTATTACGAACTCAAAAG
TCAACCGCTGAAGAGCAGCAGTTCCGCCGAGCATCCTGGGGCCTCCAAGCCTCCGATAAGCTCCTCCAGT
ATGACATCACGCATCTTGCTACGCCAGCAACTCATGCGTGAGCAGATGCAGGAGCAGGAGCGCAGGGAGC
AGCAGCAGAAGCTGCAGGCGGCCCAGTTCATGCAACAGAGAGTGCCCGTGAGTCAGACACCAGCCATAAA
CGTCAGTGTGCCCACCACCCTTCCCTCTGCCACGCAGGTGCCGATGGAAGTCCTTAAGGTGCAGACCCAC
CTCGAAAACCCCACCAAGTACCACATACAGCAAGCCCAACGGCAGCAGGTAAAGCAGTACCTTTCTACCA
CTTTAGCAAATAAACATGCCAACCAAGTCCTGAGCTTGCCATGTCCAAACCAGCCTGGCGATCATGTCAT
GCCACCGGTGCCGGGGAGCAGCGCACCCAACAGCCCCATGGCTATGCTTACGCTTAACTCCAACTGTGAA
AAAGAGGGATTTTATAAGTTTGAAGAGCAAAACAGGGCAGAGAGCGAGTGCCCAGGCATGAACACACATT
CACGAGCGTCCTGTATGCAGATGGATGATGTAATCGATGACATCATTAGCCTAGAATCAAGTTATAATGA
GGAAATCTTGGGCTTGATGGATCCTGCTTTGCAAATGGCAAATACGTTGCCTGTCTCGGGAAACTTGATT
GATCTTTATGGAAACCAAGGTCTGCCCCCACCAGGCCTCACCATCAGCAACTCCTGTCCAGCCAACCTTC
CCAACATAAAAAGGGAGCTCACAGCGTGTATTTTTCCCACAGAGTCTGAAGCAAGAGCACTGGCCAAAGA
GAGGCAGAAAAAGGACAATCACAACCTGATTGAACGAAGAAGAAGATTTAACATAAATGACCGCATTAAA
GAACTAGGTACTTTGATTCCCAAGTCAAATGATCCAGACATGCGCTGGAACAAGGGAACCATCTTAAAAG
CATCCGTGGACTATATCCGAAAGTTGCAACGAGAACAGCAACGCGCAAAAGAACTTGAAAACCGACAGAA
GAAACTGGAGCACGCCAACCGGCATTTGTTGCTCAGAATACAGGAACTTGAAATGCAGGCTCGAGCTCAT
GGACTTTCCCTTATTCCATCCACGGGTCTCTGCTCTCCAGATTTGGTGAATCGGATCATCAAGCAAGAAC
CCGTTCTTGAGAACTGCAGCCAAGACCTCCTTCAGCATCATGCAGACCTAACCTGTACAACAACTCTCGA
TCTCACGGATGGCACCATCACCTTCAACAACAACCTCGGAACTGGGACTGAGGCCAACCAAGCCTATAGT
GTCCCCACAAAAATGGGATCCAAACTGGAAGACATCCTGATGGACGACACCCTTTCTCCCGTCGGTGTCA
CTGATCCACTCCTTTCCTCAGTGTCCCCCGGAGCTTCCAAAACAAGCAGCCGGAGGAGCAGTATGAGCAT
GGAAGAGACGGAGCACACTTGTTAGTAATGAACTAGTCCGTAACTTGAAAGTATTTCGATTTCTTGGCTT
TATATATCTTGTGGAAAGGACGAATTAGATAGACGTATTAACCTTCCACGCGTTAAGTCGACAATCAACC
TCTGGATTACAAAATTTGTGAAAGATTGACTGGTATTCTTAACTATGTTGCTCCTTTTACGCTATGTGGA
TACGCTGCTTTAATGCCTTTGTATCATGCTATTGCTTCCCGTATGGCTTTCATTTTCTCCTCCTTGTATA
AATCCTGGTTGCTGTCTCTTTATGAGGAGTTGTGGCCCGTTGTCAGGCAACGTGGCGTGGTGTGCACTGT
GTTTGCTGACGCAACCCCCACTGGTTGGGGCATTGCCACCACCTGTCAGCTCCTTTCCGGGACTTTCGCT
TTCCCCCTCCCTATTGCCACGGCGGAACTCATCGCCGCCTGCCTTGCCCGCTGCTGGACAGGGGCTCGGC
TGTTGGGCACTGACAATTCCGTGGTGTTGTCGGGGAAATCATCGTCCTTTCCTTGGCTGCTCGCCTGTGT
TGCCACCTGGATTCTGCGCGGGACGTCCTTCTGCTACGTCCCTTCGGCCCTCAATCCAGCGGACCTTCCT
TCCCGCGGCCTGCTGCCGGCTCTGCGGCCTCTTCCGCGTCTTCGCCTTCGCCCTCAGACGAGTCGGATCT
CCCTTTGGGCCGCCTCCCCGCGTCGACTTTAAGACCAATGACTTACAAGGCAGCTGTAGATCTTAGCCAC
TTTTTAAAAGAAAAGGGGGGACTGGAAGGGCTAATTCACTCCCAACGAAGACAAGATCTGCTTTTTGCTT
GTACTGGGTCTCTCTGGTTAGACCAGATCTGAGCCTGGGAGCTCTCTGGCTAACTAGGGAACCCACTGCT
TAAGCCTCAATAAAGCTTGCCTTGAGTGCTTCAAGTAGTGTGTGCCCGTCTGTTGTGTGACTCTGGTAAC
TAGAGATCCCTCAGACCCTTTTAGTCAGTGTGGAAAATCTCTAGCAGTACGTATAGTAGTTCATGTCATC
TTATTATTCAGTATTTATAACTTGCAAAGAAATGAATATCAGAGAGTGAGAGGAACTTGTTTATTGCAGC
TTATAATGGTTACAAATAAAGCAATAGCATCACAAATTTCACAAATAAAGCATTTTTTTCACTGCATTCT
AGTTGTGGTTTGTCCAAACTCATCAATGTATCTTATCATGTCTGGCTCTAGCTATCCCGCCCCTAACTCC
GCCCATCCCGCCCCTAACTCCGCCCAGTTCCGCCCATTCTCCGCCCCATGGCTGACTAATTTTTTTTATT
TATGCAGAGGCCGAGGCCGCCTCGGCCTCTGAGCTATTCCAGAAGTAGTGAGGAGGCTTTTTTGGAGGCC
TAGGGACGTACCCAATTCGCCCTATAGTGAGTCGTATTACGCGCGCTCACTGGCCGTCGTTTTACAACGT
CGTGACTGGGAAAACCCTGGCGTTACCCAACTTAATCGCCTTGCAGCACATCCCCCTTTCGCCAGCTGGC
GTAATAGCGAAGAGGCCCGCACCGATCGCCCTTCCCAACAGTTGCGCAGCCTGAATGGCGAATGGG
[124 nt withheld, positions 7277-7400]
C
[91 nt withheld, positions 7402-7492]
A
[49 nt withheld, positions 7494-7542]
CCTTTGACGTTGGAGTCCACGTTCTTT
[37 nt withheld, positions 7570-7606]
ACCCTATCTCGGTCTATTCTTTTGATTTATAAGGGATTTTGCCGATTTCGGCCTATTGGTTAAAAAATGA
GCTGATTTAACAAAAATTTAACGCGAATTTTAACAAAATATTAACGCTTACAATTTAGGTGGCACTTTTC
GGGGAAATGTGCGCGGAACCCCTATTTGTTTATTTTTCTAAATACATTCAAATATGTATCCGCTCATGAG
ACAATAACCCTGATAAATGCTTCAATAATATTGAAAAAGGAAGAGTATGAGTATTCAACATTTCCGTGTC
GCCCTTATTCCCTTTTTTGCGGCATTTTGCCTTCCTGTTTTTGCTCACCCAGAAACGCTGGTGAAAGTAA
AAGATGCTGAAGATCAGTTGGGTGCACGAGTGGGTTACATCGAACTGGATCTCAACAGCGGTAAGATCCT
TGAGAGTTTTCGCCCCGAAGAACGTTTTCCAATGATGAGCACTTTTAAAGTTCTGCTATGTGGCGCGGTA
TTATCCCGTATTGACGCCGGGCAAGAGCAACTCGGTCGCCGCATACACTATTCTCAGAATGACTTGGTTG
AGTACTCACCAGTCACAGAAAAGCATCTTACGGATGGCATGACAGTAAGAGAATTATGCAGTGCTGCCAT
AACCATGAGTGATAACACTGCGGCCAACTTACTTCTGACAACGATCGGAGGACCGAAGGAGCTAACCGCT
TTTTTGCACAACATGGGGGATCATGTAACTCGCCTTGATCGTTGGGAACCGGAGCTGAATGAAGCCATAC
CAAACGACGAGCGTGACACCACGATGCCTGTAGCAATGGCAACAACGTTGCGCAAACTATTAACTGGCGA
ACTACTTACTCTAGCTTCCCGGCAACAATTAATAGACTGGATGGAGGCGGATAAAGTTGCAGGACCACTT
CTGCGCTCGGCCCTTCCGGCTGGCTGGTTTATTGCTGATAAATCTGGAGCCGGTGAGCGTGGGTCTCGCG
GTATCATTGCAGCACTGGGGCCAGATGGTAAGCCCTCCCGTATCGTAGTTATCTACACGACGGGGAGTCA
GGCAACTATGGATGAACGAAATAGACAGATCGCTGAGATAGGTGCCTCACTGATTAAGCATTGGTAACTG
TCAGACCAAGTTTACTCATATATACTTTAGATTGATTTAAAACTTCATTTTTAATTTAAAAGGATCTAGG
TGAAGATCCTTTTTGATAATCTCATGACCAAAATCCCTTAACGTGAGTTTTCGTTCCACTGAGCGTCAGA
CCCCGTAGAAAAGATCAAAGGATCTTCTTGAGATCCTTTTTTTCTGCGCGTAATCTGCTGCTTGCAAACA
AAAAAACCACCGCTACCAGCGGTGGTTTGTTTGCCGGATCAAGAGCTACCAACTCTTTTTCCGAAGGTAA
CTGGCTTCAGCAGAGCGCAGATACCAAATACTGTTCTTCTAGTGTAGCCGTAGTTAGGCCACCACTTCAA
GAACTCTGTAGCACCGCCTACATACCTCGCTCTGCTAATCCTGTTACCAGTGGCTGCTGCCAGTGGCGAT
AAGTCGTGTCTTACCGGGTTGGACTCAAGACGATAGTTACCGGATAAGGCGCAGCGGTCGGGCTGAACGG
GGGGTTCGTGCACACAGCCCAGCTTGGAGCGAACGACCTACACCGAACTGAGATACCTACAGCGTGAGCT
ATGAGAAAGCGCCACGCTTCCCGAAGGGAGAAAGGCGGACAGGTATCCGGTAAGCGGCAGGGTCGGAACA
GGAGAGCGCACGAGGGAGCTTCCAGGGGGAAACGCCTGGTATCTTTATAGTCCTGTCGGGTTTCGCCACC
TCTGACTTGAGCGTCGATTTTTGTGATGCTCGTCAGGGGGGCGGAGCCTATGGAAAAACGCCAGCAACGC
GGCCTTTTTACGGTTCCTGGCCTTTTGCTGGCCTTTTGCTCACATGTTCTTTCCTGCGTTATCCCCTGAT
TCTGTGGATAACCGTATTACCGCCTTTGAGTGAGCTGATACCGCTCGCCGCAGCCGAACGACCGAGCGCA
GCGAGTCAGTGAGCGAGGAAGCGGAAGAGCGCCCAATACGCAAACCGCCTCTCCCCGCGCGTTGGCCGAT
TCATTAATGCAGCTGGCACGACAGGTTTCCCGACTGGAAAGCGGGCAGTGAGCGCAACGCAATTAATGTG
AGTTAGCTCACTCATTAGGCACCCCAGGCTTTACACTTTATGCTTCCGGCTCGTATGTTGTGTGGAATTG
TGAGCGGATAACAATTTCACACAGGAAACAGCTATGACCATGATTACGCCAAGCGCGCAATTAACCCTCA
CTAAAGGGAACAAAAGCTGGAGCTGCAAGC
