>Addgene plasmid #142931 | TFORF2343 | depositor partial sequence | sequence record 280931 | Insert
ACCGCCACCATGCAGTCCGAATCGGGGATCGTGCCGGATTTCGAAGTCGGGGAGGAGTTTCATGAAGAGC
CCAAAACCTATTACGAACTCAAAAGTCAACCGCTGAAGAGCAGCAGTTCCGCCGAGCATCCTGGGGCCTC
CAAGCCTCCGATAAGCTCCTCCAGTATGACATCACGCATCTTGCTACGCCAGCAACTCATGCGTGAGCAG
ATGCAGGAGCAGGAGCGCAGGGAGCAGCAGCAGAAGCTGCAGGCGGCCCAGTTCATGCAACAGAGAGTGC
CCGTGAGTCAGACACCAGCCATAAACGTCAGTGTGCCCACCACCCTTCCCTCTGCCACGCAGGTGCCGAT
GGAAGTCCTTAAGGTGCAGACCCACCTCGAAAACCCCACCAAGTACCACATACAGCAAGCCCAACGGCAG
CAGGTAAAGCAGTACCTTTCTACCACTTTAGCAAATAAACATGCCAACCAAGTCCTGAGCTTGCCATGTC
CAAACCAGCCTGGCGATCATGTCATGCCACCGGTGCCGGGGAGCAGCGCACCCAACAGCCCCATGGCTAT
GCTTACGCTTAACTCCAACTGTGAAAAAGAGGGATTTTATAAGTTTGAAGAGCAAAACAGGGCAGAGAGC
GAGTGCCCAGGCATGAACACACATTCACGAGCGTCCTGTATGCAGATGGATGATGTAATCGATGACATCA
TTAGCCTAGAATCAAGTTATAATGAGGAAATCTTGGGCTTGATGGATCCTGCTTTGCAAATGGCAAATAC
GTTGCCTGTCTCGGGAAACTTGATTGATCTTTATGGAAACCAAGGTCTGCCCCCACCAGGCCTCACCATC
AGCAACTCCTGTCCAGCCAACCTTCCCAACATAAAAAGGGAGCTCACAGCGTGTATTTTTCCCACAGAGT
CTGAAGCAAGAGCACTGGCCAAAGAGAGGCAGAAAAAGGACAATCACAACCTGATTGAACGAAGAAGAAG
ATTTAACATAAATGACCGCATTAAAGAACTAGGTACTTTGATTCCCAAGTCAAATGATCCAGACATGCGC
TGGAACAAGGGAACCATCTTAAAAGCATCCGTGGACTATATCCGAAAGTTGCAACGAGAACAGCAACGCG
CAAAAGAACTTGAAAACCGACAGAAGAAACTGGAGCACGCCAACCGGCATTTGTTGCTCAGAATACAGGA
ACTTGAAATGCAGGCTCGAGCTCATGGACTTTCCCTTATTCCATCCACGGGTCTCTGCTCTCCAGATTTG
GTGAATCGGATCATCAAGCAAGAACCCGTTCTTGAGAACTGCAGCCAAGACCTCCTTCAGCATCATGCAG
ACCTAACCTGTACAACAACTCTCGATCTCACGGATGGCACCATCACCTTCAACAACAACCTCGGAACTGG
GACTGAGGCCAACCAAGCCTATAGTGTCCCCACAAAAATGGGATCCAAACTGGAAGACATCCTGATGGAC
GACACCCTTTCTCCCGTCGGTGTCACTGATCCACTCCTTTCCTCAGTGTCCCCCGGAGCTTCCAAAACAA
GCAGCCGGAGGAGCAGTATGAGCATGGAAGAGACGGAGCACACTTGTTAGTAATGAACTAGTCCGTAACT
TGAAAGTATTTCGATTTCTTGGCTTTATATATCTTGTGGAAAGGACGAATTAGATAGACGTATTAACCTT
CC
