>Addgene plasmid #142931 | TFORF2343 | depositor partial sequence | sequence record 280932 | Barcode
ATTAGATAGACGTATTAACCTTCC
